Addgene plasmid #51393: pGL3-CMV-p85a 3'UTR mutant
Depositing lab: Narry Kim. Depositing organization: Seoul National University. Publication: miR-29 miRNAs activate p53 by targeting p85 alpha and CDC42. Park SY, Lee JH, Ha M, Nam JW, Kim VN. Nat Struct Mol Biol. 2009 Jan;16(1):23-9. doi: 10.1038/nsmb.1533. Epub 2008 Dec 14. PubMed 19079265.
Backbone
  Vector backbone: pGL3-UC
  Backbone manufacturer: Promega (modified to have 3' multi cloning sites)
  Vector type: Luciferase
Growth in bacteria
  Bacterial resistance: Ampicillin, 100 μg/mL
  Growth temperature: 37°C
  Growth strain: DH5alpha
  Copy number: High Copy
Gene/Insert
  Gene/Insert name: p85alpha 3'UTR
  Species: H. sapiens (human)
  Mutation: miR-29 binding site mutant
  Entrez Gene: PIK3R1 (a.k.a. AGM7, GRB1, IMD36, p85, p85-ALPHA, p85alpha)
  Promoter: CMV
  Tag / fusion protein: Luciferase (N terminal on backbone)
  Cloning method: Restriction Enzyme; 5′ cloning site XbaI (not destroyed); 3′ cloning site EcoRI (not destroyed)
  Sequencing primers: 5′ Luc-F; 3′ EBV_rev_primer
Terms and licenses: Academic/Nonprofit Terms; Industry Terms: Not Available to Industry
Depositor comments: miR-29 seed mutant (TGCT->GTAG)
How to cite: pGL3-CMV-p85a 3'UTR mutant was a gift from Narry Kim (Addgene plasmid # 51393 ; http://n2t.net/addgene:51393 ; RRID:Addgene_51393)
