[The description below was written by a language model from this plasmid's Addgene catalogue record.]
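Description:
pGL3-CMV-p85a 3'UTR mutant is a luciferase reporter plasmid built on pGL3-UC, a Promega pGL3-family vector that was modified to carry a multiple cloning site downstream (3') of the luciferase coding sequence. It is propagated in E. coli as a high-copy plasmid under ampicillin selection. No feature table accompanies the record, so details such as the origin of replication and polyadenylation signal are not explicitly documented.

The payload is the 3' untranslated region of human PIK3R1, which encodes the p85 alpha regulatory subunit of PI3-kinase. It is inserted between XbaI and EcoRI sites, both retained, directly after the luciferase open reading frame. A CMV promoter drives strong constitutive expression in mammalian cells, producing a luciferase mRNA whose stability and translation are governed by the appended p85 alpha 3'UTR. In this version the miR-29 binding site has been disrupted by a four-nucleotide substitution in the region complementary to the miRNA seed, which should abolish pairing with miR-29 family members.

The construct serves as the negative-control counterpart to a wild-type p85 alpha 3'UTR reporter in miRNA target validation assays. If miR-29 represses the wild-type reporter but leaves this seed mutant unaffected, the repression can be attributed to direct recognition of that site. The associated work used this logic to show that miR-29 miRNAs target p85 alpha (and CDC42) and thereby activate p53. The record does not state which normalisation reporter was co-transfected.
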