>Addgene plasmid #51393 | pGL3-CMV-p85a 3'UTR mutant | addgene partial sequence | sequence record 80194 | Luc-F 5'-CAGTCAAGTAACAACCGCGA-3'
GTACCGAAAGGTCTTACCGGAAAACTCGACGCAAGAAAAATCAGAGAGATCCTCATAAAGGCCAAGAAGG
GCGGAAAGATCGCCGTGTAATTCTAGACACACGTTCCTAAGCTGGAGTGCTTATCCCTTCTTTTTCTTTT
TTTCTTTGGTTTAATTTAAAGCCACAACCACATACAACACAAAGAGAAAAAGAAATGCAAAAATCTCTGC
GTGCAGGGACAAAGAGGCCTTTAACCATGGGTAGTGTTAATGCTTTCTGAAGCTTTACCAGCTGAAAGTT
GGGACTCTGGAGAGCGGAGGAGAGAGAGGCAGAAGAACCCTGGCCTGAGAAGGTTTGGTCCAGCCTGGTT
TAGCCTGGATGTTGCTGTGCACGGTGGACCCAGACACATCGCACTGTGGATTATTTCATTTTGTAACAAA
TGAACGATATGTAGCAGAAAGGCACGTCCACTCACAAGGGACGCTTTGGGAGAATGTCAGTTCATGTATG
TTCAGAAGAAATTCTGTCATAGAAAGTGCCAGAAAGTGTTTAACTTGTCAAAAAACAAAAACCCAGCAAC
AGAAAAATGGAGTTTGGAAAACAGGACTTAAAATGACATTCAGTATATAAAATATGTACATAATATTGGA
TGACTAACTATCAAATAGATGGATTTGTATCAATACCAAATAGCTTCTGTTTTGTTTTGCTGAAGGCTAA
ATTCACAGCGCTATGCAATTCTTAATTTTCATTAAGTTGTTATTTCAGTTTTAAATGTACCTTCAGAATA
AGCTTCCCCACCCCAGTTTTTGTTGCTTGAAAATATTGTTGTCCCGGATTTTTGTTAATATTCATTTTTG
TTATCCTTTTTTAAAA
